Addgene plasmid #90660: DYNLL1 A7.5 gRNA
Purpose: 3rd generation lentiviral gRNA plasmid targeting human DYNLL1
Depositing lab: Iain Cheeseman. Depositing organization: Whitehead Institute for Biomedical Research. Publication: Large-Scale Analysis of CRISPR/Cas9 Cell-Cycle Knockouts Reveals the Diversity of p53-Dependent Responses to Cell-Cycle Defects. McKinley KL, Cheeseman IM. Dev Cell. 2017 Feb 27;40(4):405-420.e2. doi: 10.1016/j.devcel.2017.01.012. Epub 2017 Feb 16. PubMed 28216383.
Backbone
  Vector backbone: pLenti-sgRNA
  Backbone manufacturer: Eric Lander & David Sabatini labs (Addgene plasmid #71409)
  Backbone size w/o insert (bp): 9151
  Vector type: Lentiviral, CRISPR
  Selectable markers: Puromycin
Growth in bacteria
  Bacterial resistance: Ampicillin, 100 μg/mL
  Growth temperature: 37°C
  Growth strain: NEB Stable
  Copy number: Unknown
Gene/Insert
  Gene/Insert name: DYNLL1 (Guide Designation A7.5) (alt name: pKMKO series)
  gRNA/shRNA sequence: CACCgTCCCACCTGGCATTGCATCG
  Species: H. sapiens (human)
  Promoter: U6
  Cloning method: Restriction Enzyme; 5′ cloning site BsmBI (destroyed during cloning); 3′ cloning site BsmBI (destroyed during cloning)
  Sequencing primers: 5′ hU6-F (5'-GAGGGCCTATTTCCCATGATT-3'); 3′ EF1a-R (5'-CACGGCGACTACTGCACTTA-3')
Terms and licenses: Academic/Nonprofit Terms; Industry Terms: Not Available to Industry
Depositor comments: Please note that gRNA target sequence listed is not strictly the 20nt spacer sequence, but also contains the 5' BsmBI overhang. For more information about knockout human cell lines generated using this plasmid, please see http://cellcycleknockouts.wi.mit.edu/ .
How to cite: DYNLL1 A7.5 gRNA was a gift from Iain Cheeseman (Addgene plasmid # 90660 ; http://n2t.net/addgene:90660 ; RRID:Addgene_90660)
