[The description below was written by a language model from this plasmid's Addgene catalogue record and pLannotate feature annotations shown in this document.]
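Description:
DYNLL1 A7.5 gRNA is a third-generation lentiviral CRISPR guide plasmid built on the pLenti-sgRNA backbone. It expresses a single guide RNA against human DYNLL1. It is propagated in E. coli through a high-copy ColE1/pUC-type origin with ampicillin selection (AmpR). The backbone also carries an f1 origin, an SV40 origin, and remnants of a lac/lacZα cloning region with flanking T3 and T7 promoters. The catalogue lists the empty backbone as 9,151 bp, whereas the sequenced plasmid is 7,302 nt. One possible explanation is that a stuffer fragment was lost when the guide oligos were ligated between the two BsmBI sites, which are destroyed during cloning, but the record does not explain the difference.

The viral cassette begins with an RSV promoter fused to a truncated HIV-1 5' LTR, so genomic RNA can be transcribed without Tat. It ends with a self-inactivating ΔU3 3' LTR followed by an SV40 polyadenylation signal. Between the LTRs are the Ψ packaging signal with a gag fragment, the RRE for Rev-dependent export, and the cPPT/CTS. A human U6 Pol III promoter drives the DYNLL1 spacer fused to the S. pyogenes guide scaffold, which is annotated as a tracrRNA fragment. Downstream, an EF-1α core promoter expresses puromycin N-acetyltransferase for selection of transduced cells, with a WPRE to enhance expression. No Cas9 is annotated, so the nuclease must be supplied separately, for example by a Cas9-expressing cell line.

The plasmid belongs to a guide series used in a large-scale CRISPR/Cas9 knockout analysis of cell-cycle genes in human cells. The depositor notes that the listed guide sequence includes the 5' BsmBI overhang in addition to the spacer.
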