Features (pLannotate 1.2.2; 27 found; start..end, strand, type, name):
      6..98      +  CDS            lacI (fragment): lac repressor; lacI; The lac repressor binds to the lac operator to inhibit transcription in E. coli. This inhibition can be relieved by adding lactose or isopropyl-β-D-thiogalactopyranoside (IPTG).
    111..132     +  protein_bind   CAP binding site: CAP binding activates transcription in the presence of cAMP. E. coli catabolite activator protein
    147..177     +  promoter       lac promoter: promoter for the E. coli lac operon
    185..201     +  protein_bind   lac operator: The lac repressor binds to the lac operator to inhibit transcription in E. coli. This inhibition can be relieved by adding lactose or isopropyl-β-D-thiogalactopyranoside (IPTG). lac repressor encoded by lacI
    246..264     +  promoter       T3 promoter: promoter for bacteriophage T3 RNA polymerase
    292..518     +  promoter       RSV promoter: Rous sarcoma virus enhancer/promoter
    519..699     +  LTR            5' LTR (truncated): truncated 5' long terminal repeat (LTR) from HIV-1
    746..871     +  misc_feature   HIV-1 Ψ: packaging signal of human immunodeficiency virus type 1
    855..1218    +  CDS            HIV-1 gag (fragment): gag protein from human immunodeficiency virus 1; gag
   1364..1597    +  misc_feature   RRE: The Rev response element (RRE) of HIV-1 allows for Rev-dependent mRNA export from the nucleus to the cytoplasm.
   1974..2000    +  CDS            Rev (fragment): human immunodeficiency virus 1 (HIV-1) Rev protein; rev; enhances nuclear export of unspliced and incompletely spliced viral mRNAs
   2004..2244    +  promoter       U6 promoter: RNA polymerase III promoter for human U6 snRNA
   2292..2359    +  misc_RNA       tracrRNA (fragment): trans-activating CRISPR RNA for the Streptococcus pyogenes CRISPR/Cas9 system
   2408..2525    +  misc_feature   cPPT/CTS: central polypurine tract and central termination sequence of HIV-1
   2594..2805    +  promoter       EF-1α core promoter: core promoter for human elongation factor EF-1α
   2831..3430    +  CDS            PuroR (fragment): puromycin N-acetyltransferase; pac from Streptomyces; confers resistance to puromycin
   3446..4034    +  misc_feature   WPRE: woodchuck hepatitis virus posttranscriptional regulatory element
   4085..4104    +  misc_feature   cPPT/CTS (fragment): central polypurine tract and central termination sequence of HIV-1
   4106..4339    +  LTR            3' LTR (ΔU3): self-inactivating 3' long terminal repeat (LTR) from HIV-1
   4417..4538    +  polyA_signal   SV40 poly(A) signal: SV40 polyadenylation signal
   4578..4713    +  rep_origin     SV40 ori: SV40 origin of replication
   4734..4752    -  promoter       T7 promoter: promoter for bacteriophage T7 RNA polymerase
   4760..4915    +  CDS            lacZα (fragment): LacZα fragment of β-galactosidase; lacZ fragment
   4920..5348    +  rep_origin     f1 ori (sequence partly withheld): f1 bacteriophage origin of replication; arrow indicates direction of (+) strand synthesis
   5401..5505    +  promoter       AmpR promoter: bla
   5506..6366    +  CDS            AmpR: β-lactamase; bla; confers resistance to ampicillin, carbenicillin, and related antibiotics
   6537..7125    +  rep_origin     ori: high-copy-number ColE1/pMB1/pBR322/pUC origin of replication
>Addgene plasmid #90660 | DYNLL1 A7.5 gRNA | addgene full sequence | sequence record 183350 | Addgene NGS Result
GAAGAGCGCCCAATACGCAAACCGCCTCTCCCCGCGCGTTGGCCGATTCATTAATGCAGCTGGCACGACA
GGTTTCCCGACTGGAAAGCGGGCAGTGAGCGCAACGCAATTAATGTGAGTTAGCTCACTCATTAGGCACC
CCAGGCTTTACACTTTATGCTTCCGGCTCGTATGTTGTGTGGAATTGTGAGCGGATAACAATTTCACACA
GGAAACAGCTATGACCATGATTACGCCAAGCGCGCAATTAACCCTCACTAAAGGGAACAAAAGCTGGAGC
TGCAAGCTTAATGTAGTCTTATGCAATACTCTTGTAGTCTTGCAACATGGTAACGATGAGTTAGCAACAT
GCCTTACAAGGAGAGAAAAAGCACCGTGCATGCCGATTGGTGGAAGTAAGGTGGTACGATCGTGCCTTAT
TAGGAAGGCAACAGACGGGTCTGACATGGATTGGACGAACCACTGAATTGCCGCATTGCAGAGATATTGT
ATTTAAGTGCCTAGCTCGATACATAAACGGGTCTCTCTGGTTAGACCAGATCTGAGCCTGGGAGCTCTCT
GGCTAACTAGGGAACCCACTGCTTAAGCCTCAATAAAGCTTGCCTTGAGTGCTTCAAGTAGTGTGTGCCC
GTCTGTTGTGTGACTCTGGTAACTAGAGATCCCTCAGACCCTTTTAGTCAGTGTGGAAAATCTCTAGCAG
TGGCGCCCGAACAGGGACTTGAAAGCGAAAGGGAAACCAGAGGAGCTCTCTCGACGCAGGACTCGGCTTG
CTGAAGCGCGCACGGCAAGAGGCGAGGGGCGGCGACTGGTGAGTACGCCAAAAATTTTGACTAGCGGAGG
CTAGAAGGAGAGAGATGGGTGCGAGAGCGTCAGTATTAAGCGGGGGAGAATTAGATCGCGATGGGAAAAA
ATTCGGTTAAGGCCAGGGGGAAAGAAAAAATATAAATTAAAACATATAGTATGGGCAAGCAGGGAGCTAG
AACGATTCGCAGTTAATCCTGGCCTGTTAGAAACATCAGAAGGCTGTAGACAAATACTGGGACAGCTACA
ACCATCCCTTCAGACAGGATCAGAAGAACTTAGATCATTATATAATACAGTAGCAACCCTCTATTGTGTG
CATCAAAGGATAGAGATAAAAGACACCAAGGAAGCTTTAGACAAGATAGAGGAAGAGCAAAACAAAAGTA
AGACCACCGCACAGCAAGCGGCCGCTGATCTTCAGACCTGGAGGAGGAGATATGAGGGACAATTGGAGAA
GTGAATTATATAAATATAAAGTAGTAAAAATTGAACCATTAGGAGTAGCACCCACCAAGGCAAAGAGAAG
AGTGGTGCAGAGAGAAAAAAGAGCAGTGGGAATAGGAGCTTTGTTCCTTGGGTTCTTGGGAGCAGCAGGA
AGCACTATGGGCGCAGCGTCAATGACGCTGACGGTACAGGCCAGACAATTATTGTCTGGTATAGTGCAGC
AGCAGAACAATTTGCTGAGGGCTATTGAGGCGCAACAGCATCTGTTGCAACTCACAGTCTGGGGCATCAA
GCAGCTCCAGGCAAGAATCCTGGCTGTGGAAAGATACCTAAAGGATCAACAGCTCCTGGGGATTTGGGGT
TGCTCTGGAAAACTCATTTGCACCACTGCTGTGCCTTGGAATGCTAGTTGGAGTAATAAATCTCTGGAAC
AGATTTGGAATCACACGACCTGGATGGAGTGGGACAGAGAAATTAACAATTACACAAGCTTAATACACTC
CTTAATTGAAGAATCGCAAAACCAGCAAGAAAAGAATGAACAAGAATTATTGGAATTAGATAAATGGGCA
AGTTTGTGGAATTGGTTTAACATAACAAATTGGCTGTGGTATATAAAATTATTCATAATGATAGTAGGAG
GCTTGGTAGGTTTAAGAATAGTTTTTGCTGTACTTTCTATAGTGAATAGAGTTAGGCAGGGATATTCACC
ATTATCGTTTCAGACCCACCTCCCAACCCCGAGGGGACCCAGAGAGGGCCTATTTCCCATGATTCCTTCA
TATTTGCATATACGATACAAGGCTGTTAGAGAGATAATTAGAATTAATTTGACTGTAAACACAAAGATAT
TAGTACAAAATACGTGACGTAGAAAGTAATAATTTCTTGGGTAGTTTGCAGTTTTAAAATTATGTTTTAA
AATGGACTATCATATGCTTACCGTAACTTGAAAGTATTTCGATTTCTTGGCTTTATATATCTTGTGGAAA
GGACGAAACACCGTCCCACCTGGCATTGCATCGGTTTAAGAGCTATGCTGGAAACAGCATAGCAAGTTTA
AATAAGGCTAGTCCGTTATCAACTTGAAAAAGTGGCACCGAGTCGGTGCTTTTTTTGAATTCTAGATCTT
GAGACAAATGGCAGTATTCATCCACAATTTTAAAAGAAAAGGGGGGATTGGGGGGTACAGTGCAGGGGAA
AGAATAGTAGACATAATAGCAACAGACATACAAACTAAAGAATTACAAAAACAAATTACAAAAATTCAAA
ATTTTCGGGTTTATTACAGGGACAGCAGAGATCCACTTTGGCGCCGGCTCGAGTGGCTCCGGTGCCCGTC
AGTGGGCAGAGCGCACATCGCCCACAGTCCCCGAGAAGTTGGGGGGAGGGGTCGGCAATTGAACCGGTGC
CTAGAGAAGGTGGCGCGGGGTAAACTGGGAAAGTGATGTCGTGTACTGGCTCCGCCTTTTTCCCGAGGGT
GGGGGAGAACCGTATATAAGTGCAGTAGTCGCCGTGAACGTTCTTTTTCGCAACGGGTTTGCCGCCAGAA
CACAGGTGTCGTGACGCGGGATCCGCCACCATGACCGAGTACAAGCCCACGGTGCGCCTCGCCACCCGCG
ACGACGTCCCCAGGGCCGTACGCACCCTCGCCGCCGCGTTCGCCGACTACCCCGCCACGCGCCACACCGT
CGATCCGGACCGCCACATCGAGCGGGTCACCGAGCTGCAAGAACTCTTCCTCACGCGCGTCGGGCTCGAC
ATCGGCAAGGTGTGGGTCGCGGACGACGGCGCCGCGGTGGCGGTCTGGACCACGCCGGAGAGCGTCGAAG
CGGGGGCGGTGTTCGCCGAGATCGGCCCGCGCATGGCCGAGTTGAGCGGTTCCCGGCTGGCCGCGCAGCA
ACAGATGGAAGGCCTCCTGGCGCCGCACCGGCCCAAGGAGCCCGCGTGGTTCCTGGCCACCGTCGGAGTC
TCGCCCGACCACCAGGGCAAGGGTCTGGGCAGCGCCGTCGTGCTCCCCGGAGTGGAGGCGGCCGAGCGCG
CCGGGGTGCCCGCCTTCCTGGAGACCTCCGCGCCCCGCAACCTCCCCTTCTACGAGCGGCTCGGCTTCAC
CGTCACCGCCGACGTCGAGGTGCCCGAAGGACCGCGCACCTGGTGCATGACCCGCAAGCCCGGTGCCTGA
ACGCGTTAAGTCGACAATCAACCTCTGGATTACAAAATTTGTGAAAGATTGACTGGTATTCTTAACTATG
TTGCTCCTTTTACGCTATGTGGATACGCTGCTTTAATGCCTTTGTATCATGCTATTGCTTCCCGTATGGC
TTTCATTTTCTCCTCCTTGTATAAATCCTGGTTGCTGTCTCTTTATGAGGAGTTGTGGCCCGTTGTCAGG
CAACGTGGCGTGGTGTGCACTGTGTTTGCTGACGCAACCCCCACTGGTTGGGGCATTGCCACCACCTGTC
AGCTCCTTTCCGGGACTTTCGCTTTCCCCCTCCCTATTGCCACGGCGGAACTCATCGCCGCCTGCCTTGC
CCGCTGCTGGACAGGGGCTCGGCTGTTGGGCACTGACAATTCCGTGGTGTTGTCGGGGAAATCATCGTCC
TTTCCTTGGCTGCTCGCCTGTGTTGCCACCTGGATTCTGCGCGGGACGTCCTTCTGCTACGTCCCTTCGG
CCCTCAATCCAGCGGACCTTCCTTCCCGCGGCCTGCTGCCGGCTCTGCGGCCTCTTCCGCGTCTTCGCCT
TCGCCCTCAGACGAGTCGGATCTCCCTTTGGGCCGCCTCCCCGCGTCGACTTTAAGACCAATGACTTACA
AGGCAGCTGTAGATCTTAGCCACTTTTTAAAAGAAAAGGGGGGACTGGAAGGGCTAATTCACTCCCAACG
AAGACAAGATCTGCTTTTTGCTTGTACTGGGTCTCTCTGGTTAGACCAGATCTGAGCCTGGGAGCTCTCT
GGCTAACTAGGGAACCCACTGCTTAAGCCTCAATAAAGCTTGCCTTGAGTGCTTCAAGTAGTGTGTGCCC
GTCTGTTGTGTGACTCTGGTAACTAGAGATCCCTCAGACCCTTTTAGTCAGTGTGGAAAATCTCTAGCAG
TACGTATAGTAGTTCATGTCATCTTATTATTCAGTATTTATAACTTGCAAAGAAATGAATATCAGAGAGT
GAGAGGAACTTGTTTATTGCAGCTTATAATGGTTACAAATAAAGCAATAGCATCACAAATTTCACAAATA
AAGCATTTTTTTCACTGCATTCTAGTTGTGGTTTGTCCAAACTCATCAATGTATCTTATCATGTCTGGCT
CTAGCTATCCCGCCCCTAACTCCGCCCATCCCGCCCCTAACTCCGCCCAGTTCCGCCCATTCTCCGCCCC
ATGGCTGACTAATTTTTTTTATTTATGCAGAGGCCGAGGCCGCCTCGGCCTCTGAGCTATTCCAGAAGTA
GTGAGGAGGCTTTTTTGGAGGCCTAGGGACGTACCCAATTCGCCCTATAGTGAGTCGTATTACGCGCGCT
CACTGGCCGTCGTTTTACAACGTCGTGACTGGGAAAACCCTGGCGTTACCCAACTTAATCGCCTTGCAGC
ACATCCCCCTTTCGCCAGCTGGCGTAATAGCGAAGAGGCCCGCACCGATCGCCCTTCCCAACAGTTGCGC
AGCCTGAATGGCGAATGGG
[124 nt withheld, positions 4920-5043]
C
[91 nt withheld, positions 5045-5135]
A
[49 nt withheld, positions 5137-5185]
CCTTTGACGTTGGAGTCCACGTTCTTT
[37 nt withheld, positions 5213-5249]
ACCCTATCTCGGTCTATTCTTTTGATTTATAAGGGATTTTGCCGATTTCGGCCTATTGGTTAAAAAATGA
GCTGATTTAACAAAAATTTAACGCGAATTTTAACAAAATATTAACGCTTACAATTTAGGTGGCACTTTTC
GGGGAAATGTGCGCGGAACCCCTATTTGTTTATTTTTCTAAATACATTCAAATATGTATCCGCTCATGAG
ACAATAACCCTGATAAATGCTTCAATAATATTGAAAAAGGAAGAGTATGAGTATTCAACATTTCCGTGTC
GCCCTTATTCCCTTTTTTGCGGCATTTTGCCTTCCTGTTTTTGCTCACCCAGAAACGCTGGTGAAAGTAA
AAGATGCTGAAGATCAGTTGGGTGCACGAGTGGGTTACATCGAACTGGATCTCAACAGCGGTAAGATCCT
TGAGAGTTTTCGCCCCGAAGAACGTTTTCCAATGATGAGCACTTTTAAAGTTCTGCTATGTGGCGCGGTA
TTATCCCGTATTGACGCCGGGCAAGAGCAACTCGGTCGCCGCATACACTATTCTCAGAATGACTTGGTTG
AGTACTCACCAGTCACAGAAAAGCATCTTACGGATGGCATGACAGTAAGAGAATTATGCAGTGCTGCCAT
AACCATGAGTGATAACACTGCGGCCAACTTACTTCTGACAACGATCGGAGGACCGAAGGAGCTAACCGCT
TTTTTGCACAACATGGGGGATCATGTAACTCGCCTTGATCGTTGGGAACCGGAGCTGAATGAAGCCATAC
CAAACGACGAGCGTGACACCACGATGCCTGTAGCAATGGCAACAACGTTGCGCAAACTATTAACTGGCGA
ACTACTTACTCTAGCTTCCCGGCAACAATTAATAGACTGGATGGAGGCGGATAAAGTTGCAGGACCACTT
CTGCGCTCGGCCCTTCCGGCTGGCTGGTTTATTGCTGATAAATCTGGAGCCGGTGAGCGTGGGTCTCGCG
GTATCATTGCAGCACTGGGGCCAGATGGTAAGCCCTCCCGTATCGTAGTTATCTACACGACGGGGAGTCA
GGCAACTATGGATGAACGAAATAGACAGATCGCTGAGATAGGTGCCTCACTGATTAAGCATTGGTAACTG
TCAGACCAAGTTTACTCATATATACTTTAGATTGATTTAAAACTTCATTTTTAATTTAAAAGGATCTAGG
TGAAGATCCTTTTTGATAATCTCATGACCAAAATCCCTTAACGTGAGTTTTCGTTCCACTGAGCGTCAGA
CCCCGTAGAAAAGATCAAAGGATCTTCTTGAGATCCTTTTTTTCTGCGCGTAATCTGCTGCTTGCAAACA
AAAAAACCACCGCTACCAGCGGTGGTTTGTTTGCCGGATCAAGAGCTACCAACTCTTTTTCCGAAGGTAA
CTGGCTTCAGCAGAGCGCAGATACCAAATACTGTTCTTCTAGTGTAGCCGTAGTTAGGCCACCACTTCAA
GAACTCTGTAGCACCGCCTACATACCTCGCTCTGCTAATCCTGTTACCAGTGGCTGCTGCCAGTGGCGAT
AAGTCGTGTCTTACCGGGTTGGACTCAAGACGATAGTTACCGGATAAGGCGCAGCGGTCGGGCTGAACGG
GGGGTTCGTGCACACAGCCCAGCTTGGAGCGAACGACCTACACCGAACTGAGATACCTACAGCGTGAGCT
ATGAGAAAGCGCCACGCTTCCCGAAGGGAGAAAGGCGGACAGGTATCCGGTAAGCGGCAGGGTCGGAACA
GGAGAGCGCACGAGGGAGCTTCCAGGGGGAAACGCCTGGTATCTTTATAGTCCTGTCGGGTTTCGCCACC
TCTGACTTGAGCGTCGATTTTTGTGATGCTCGTCAGGGGGGCGGAGCCTATGGAAAAACGCCAGCAACGC
GGCCTTTTTACGGTTCCTGGCCTTTTGCTGGCCTTTTGCTCACATGTTCTTTCCTGCGTTATCCCCTGAT
TCTGTGGATAACCGTATTACCGCCTTTGAGTGAGCTGATACCGCTCGCCGCAGCCGAACGACCGAGCGCA
GCGAGTCAGTGAGCGAGGAAGCG
